Addgene plasmid #98176: RV-Syn-Dio-yfp_2a_neto1
Purpose: Retroviral vector encoding Cre-dependent expression of EYFP-P2A-Neto1
Depositing lab: Oscar Marin. Depositing organization: King's College London.
Backbone
  Vector backbone: RV-Syn
  Vector type: Retroviral
Growth in bacteria
  Bacterial resistance: Ampicillin, 100 μg/mL
  Growth temperature: 37°C
  Growth strain: NEB Stable
  Copy number: High Copy
Gene/Insert
  Gene/Insert name: Neto1
  Species: M. musculus (mouse)
  Insert size (bp): 2400
  Entrez Gene: Neto1 (a.k.a. Btcl1, AI851453, C130005O10Rik)
  Promoter: Syn
  Cloning method: Restriction Enzyme; 5′ cloning site PacI (not destroyed); 3′ cloning site AscI (not destroyed)
Terms and licenses: Academic/Nonprofit Terms; Industry Terms: Not Available to Industry
How to cite: RV-Syn-Dio-yfp_2a_neto1 was a gift from Oscar Marin (Addgene plasmid # 98176 ; http://n2t.net/addgene:98176 ; RRID:Addgene_98176)
