[The description below was written by a language model from this plasmid's Addgene catalogue record and pLannotate feature annotations shown in this document.]
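Description:
RV-Syn-Dio-yfp_2a_neto1 is a gammaretroviral (Moloney murine leukemia virus–type) transfer vector built on the RV-Syn backbone for Cre-dependent expression of mouse Neto1 together with a fluorescent reporter. It is propagated in E. coli as a high-copy plasmid with a ColE1/pUC-type origin and an ampicillin resistance gene (β-lactamase). The viral genome is transcribed in packaging cells from a CMV enhancer/promoter fused to a truncated 5′ LTR, followed by a packaging signal (Ψ) and a truncated gag fragment lacking its start codon, which extends the packaging region. At the 3′ end the annotation shows a WPRE, which enhances transcript stability and expression, followed by a fragment annotated as a self-inactivating ΔU3 3′ LTR adjoining further MMLV LTR sequence.

The payload is an EYFP-P2A-Neto1 cassette, about 2.4 kb, cloned between PacI and AscI sites. Both coding sequences lie in antisense orientation relative to the viral transcript and are flanked by pairs of lox2272 and loxP sites in opposing orientation, the classic DIO (double-floxed inverted open reading frame) arrangement. Without Cre the cassette is not expressed. Cre inverts it and then excises one site of each pair, locking it in the sense orientation. The catalogue lists the synapsin (Syn) promoter as driving expression; the automated feature table does not annotate it, although an unannotated gap lies upstream of the first lox sites. The P2A peptide is likewise unannotated but would fit the short gap between EYFP and Neto1, yielding separate EYFP and Neto1 proteins from one transcript. Neto1 is an accessory subunit of neuronal NMDA receptors involved in synaptic plasticity, so the vector suits Neto1 expression with fluorescent labelling in Cre-defined neurons.
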