Features (pLannotate 1.2.2; 20 found; start..end, strand, type, name):
    617..1477    -  CDS            AmpR: β-lactamase; bla; confers resistance to ampicillin, carbenicillin, and related antibiotics
   1478..1494    -  promoter       AmpR promoter (fragment): bla
   1629..2008    +  enhancer       CMV enhancer: human cytomegalovirus immediate early enhancer
   2009..2212    +  promoter       CMV promoter: human cytomegalovirus (CMV) immediate early promoter
   2213..2388    +  LTR            5' LTR (truncated): truncated long terminal repeat from Moloney murine sarcoma virus
   2510..2784    +  misc_feature   MESV Ψ (fragment): packaging signal of murine embryonic stem cell virus
   2851..3267    +  CDS            gag (truncated): truncated Moloney murine leukemia virus (MMLV) gag gene lacking the start codon
   3629..3662    +  protein_bind   lox2272: Cre-mediated recombination occurs in the 8-bp core sequence (GGATACTT). lox2272 sites are compatible with each other, but incompatible with loxP or loxN sites (Lee and Saito, 1988). Cre recombinase
   3663..3712    -  intron         β-globin intron (fragment): internally truncated intron from human β-globin
   3713..3746    +  protein_bind   loxP: Cre-mediated recombination occurs in the 8-bp core sequence (GCATACAT). Cre recombinase
   3758..5356    -  CDS            Neto1: NETO1_MOUSE - Also known as Btcl1. Experimental evidence at protein level: Swiss-Prot protein existence level 1. Involved in the development and/or maintenance of neuronal circuitry. Accessory subunit of the neuronal N-methyl-D-aspartate receptor (NMDAR) critical for maintaining the abundance of GRIN2A- containing NMDARs in the postsynaptic density. Regulates long-term NMDA receptor-dependent synaptic plasticity and cognition, at least in the context of spatial learning and memory. From Mus musculus (Mouse).
   5438..6154    -  CDS            EYFP: EYFP is a basic (constitutively fluorescent) green/yellow fluorescent protein published in 1996, derived from Aequorea victoria. It is reported to be a very rapidly-maturing weak dimer with high acid sensitivity.
   6172..6205    -  protein_bind   lox2272: Cre-mediated recombination occurs in the 8-bp core sequence (GGATACTT). lox2272 sites are compatible with each other, but incompatible with loxP or loxN sites (Lee and Saito, 1988). Cre recombinase
   6206..6255    -  intron         β-globin intron (fragment): internally truncated intron from human β-globin
   6256..6289    -  protein_bind   loxP: Cre-mediated recombination occurs in the 8-bp core sequence (GCATACAT). Cre recombinase
   6299..6887    +  misc_feature   WPRE: woodchuck hepatitis virus posttranscriptional regulatory element
   6960..7081    +  LTR            3' LTR (ΔU3) (fragment): self-inactivating 3' long terminal repeat (LTR) from Moloney murine leukemia virus
   7082..7551    +  LTR            LTR: long terminal repeat from Moloney murine leukemia virus
   7617..7669    -  CDS            lacI (fragment): lac repressor; lacI; The lac repressor binds to the lac operator to inhibit transcription in E. coli. This inhibition can be relieved by adding lactose or isopropyl-β-D-thiogalactopyranoside (IPTG).
   7852..457     -  rep_origin     ori (across the origin): high-copy-number ColE1/pMB1/pBR322/pUC origin of replication
>Addgene plasmid #98176 | RV-Syn-Dio-yfp_2a_neto1 | addgene full sequence | sequence record 193481 | Addgene NGS Result
GACCCTGCCGCTTACCGGATACCTGTCCGCCTTTCTCCCTTCGGGAAGCGTGGCGCTTTCTCATAGCTCA
CGCTGTAGGTATCTCAGTTCGGTGTAGGTCGTTCGCTCCAAGCTGGGCTGTGTGCACGAACCCCCCGTTC
AGCCCGACCGCTGCGCCTTATCCGGTAACTATCGTCTTGAGTCCAACCCGGTAAGACACGACTTATCGCC
ACTGGCAGCAGCCACTGGTAACAGGATTAGCAGAGCGAGGTATGTAGGCGGTGCTACAGAGTTCTTGAAG
TGGTGGCCTAACTACGGCTACACTAGAAGAACAGTATTTGGTATCTGCGCTCTGCTGAAGCCAGTTACCT
TCGGAAAAAGAGTTGGTAGCTCTTGATCCGGCAAACAAACCACCGCTGGTAGCGGTGGTTTTTTTGTTTG
CAAGCAGCAGATTACGCGCAGAAAAAAAGGATCTCAAGAAGATCCTTTGATCTTTTCTACGGGGTCTGAC
GCTCAGTGGAACGAAAACTCACGTTAAGGGATTTTGGTCATGAGATTATCAAAAAGGATCTTCACCTAGA
TCCTTTTGCGGCCGCAAATCAATCTAAAGTATATATGAGTAAACTTGGTCTGACAGTTACCAATGCTTAA
TCAGTGAGGCACCTATCTCAGCGATCTGTCTATTTCGTTCATCCATAGTTGCCTGACTCCCCGTCGTGTA
GATAACTACGATACGGGAGGGCTTACCATCTGGCCCCAGTGCTGCAATGATACCGCGAGACCCACGCTCA
CCGGCTCCAGATTTATCAGCAATAAACCAGCCAGCCGGAAGGGCCGAGCGCAGAAGTGGTCCTGCAACTT
TATCCGCCTCCATCCAGTCTATTAATTGTTGCCGGGAAGCTAGAGTAAGTAGTTCGCCAGTTAATAGTTT
GCGCAACGTTGTTGCCATTGCTACAGGCATCGTGGTGTCACGCTCGTCGTTTGGTATGGCTTCATTCAGC
TCCGGTTCCCAACGATCAAGGCGAGTTACATGATCCCCCATGTTGTGCAAAAAAGCGGTTAGCTCCTTCG
GTCCTCCGATCGTTGTCAGAAGTAAGTTGGCCGCAGTGTTATCACTCATGGTTATGGCAGCACTGCATAA
TTCTCTTACTGTCATGCCATCCGTAAGATGCTTTTCTGTGACTGGTGAGTACTCAACCAAGTCATTCTGA
GAATAGTGTATGCGGCGACCGAGTTGCTCTTGCCCGGCGTCAATACGGGATAATACCGCGCCACATAGCA
GAACTTTAAAAGTGCTCATCATTGGAAAACGTTCTTCGGGGCGAAAACTCTCAAGGATCTTACCGCTGTT
GAGATCCAGTTCGATGTAACCCACTCGTGCACCCAACTGATCTTCAGCATCTTTTACTTTCACCAGCGTT
TCTGGGTGAGCAAAAACAGGAAGGCAAAATGCCGCAAAAAAGGGAATAAGGGCGACACGGAAATGTTGAA
TACTCATACTCTTCCTTTTTCAATGATCCGGCCATTAGCCATATTATTCATTGGTTATATAGCATAAATC
AATATTGGCTATTGGCCATTGCATACGTTGTATCCATATCATAATATGTACATTTATATTGGCTCATGTC
CAACATTACCGCCATGTTGACATTGATTATTGACTAGTTATTAATAGTAATCAATTACGGGGTCATTAGT
TCATAGCCCATATATGGAGTTCCGCGTTACATAACTTACGGTAAATGGCCCGCCTGGCTGACCGCCCAAC
GACCCCCGCCCATTGACGTCAATAATGACGTATGTTCCCATAGTAACGCCAATAGGGACTTTCCATTGAC
GTCAATGGGTGGAGTATTTACGGTAAACTGCCCACTTGGCAGTACATCAAGTGTATCATATGCCAAGTAC
GCCCCCTATTGACGTCAATGACGGTAAATGGCCCGCCTGGCATTATGCCCAGTACATGACCTTATGGGAC
TTTCCTACTTGGCAGTACATCTACGTATTAGTCATCGCTATTACCATGGTGATGCGGTTTTGGCAGTACA
TCAATGGGCGTGGATAGCGGTTTGACTCACGGGGATTTCCAAGTCTCCACCCCATTGACGTCAATGGGAG
TTTGTTTTGGCACCAAAATCAACGGGACTTTCCAAAATGTCGTAACAACTCCGCCCCATTGACGCAAATG
GGCGGTAGGCGTGTACGGTGGGAGGTCTATATAAGCAGAGCTCAATAAAAGAGCCCACAACCCCTCACTC
GGGGCGCCAGTCCTCCGATTGACTGAGTCGCCCGGGTACCCGTATTCCCAATAAAGCCTCTTGCTGTTTG
CATCCGAATCGTGGTCTCGCTGTTCCTTGGGAGGGTCTCCTCTGAGTGATTGACTACCCACGACGGGGGT
CTTTCATTTGGGGGCTCGTCCGGGATTTGGAGACCCCTGCCCAGGGACCACCGACCCACCACCGGGAGGT
AAGCTGGCCAGCAACTTATCTGTGTCTGTCCGATTGTCTAGTGTCTATGTTTGATGTTATGCGCCTGCGT
CTGTACTAGTTAGCTAACTAGCTCTGTATCTGGCGGACCCGTGGTGGAACTGACGAGTTCTGAACACCCG
GCCGCAACCCTGGGAGACGTCCCAGGGACTTTGGGGGCCGTTTTTGTGGCCCGACCTGAGGAAGGGAGTC
GATGTGGAATCCGACCCCGTCAGGATATGTGGTTCTGGTAGGAGACGAGAACCTAAAACAGTTCCCGCCT
CCGTCTGAATTTTTGCTTTCGGTTTGGAACCGAAGCCGCGCGTCTTGTCTGCTGCAGCGCTGCAGCATCG
TTCTGTGTTGTCTCTGTCTGACTGTGTTTCTGTATTTGTCTGAAAATTAGGGCCAGACTGTTACCACTCC
CTTAAGTTTGACCTTAGGTCACTGGAAAGATGTCGAGCGGATCGCTCACAACCAGTCGGTAGATGTCAAG
AAGAGACGTTGGGTTACCTTCTGCTCTGCAGAATGGCCAACCTTTAACGTCGGATGGCCGCGAGACGGCA
CCTTTAACCGAGACCTCATCACCCAGGTTAAGATCAAGGTCTTTTCACCTGGCCCGCATGGACACCCAGA
CCAGGTCCCCTACATCGTGACCTGGGAAGCCTTGGCTTTTGACCCCCCTCCCTGGGTCAAGCCCTTTGTA
CACCCTAAGCCTCCGCCTCCTCTTCCTCCATCCGCCCCGTCTCTCCCCCTTGAACCTCCTCGTTCGACCC
CGCCTCGATCCTCCCTTTATCCAGCCCTCACTCCTTCTCTAGGCGCCGGAATTCGATGTCGACTTTAGTA
CCGCGGACAGAGCCTTCGCCCCCGCTGCCGGCGCGCGCCACCACCTCCCCAGCACCAAAGGCGGGCTGAC
GTCACTCTCCAGCCCTCCCCAAACTCCCCTACCTCACCGCCTTGGTCGCGTCCGTGCAGCGGTGAGTCCA
GTCGGGCCGCACCACAAGAGGTGCAAGATAGGGGGGTGCAGGCGCGACCATACGCTCTGCGGCGGCAGAG
CCTCAGCGCTGCCTCAGTCTGCAGCGGGCAGCAGAGGAGTCGCGTCGTGCCAGAGAGCGCCGCCGTGCTC
CTGAGCCCCTTGCGCTCCGCCCCCGCGGCCCACCGACCCACTGCCCCTTGGATCCGGAATAACTTCGTAT
AGGATACTTTATACGAAGTTATGCAGAATGGTAGCTGGATTGTAGCTGCTATTAGCAATATGAAACCTCT
TAATAACTTCGTATAGCATACATTATACGAAGTTATTTAATTAATTAGACCCTAGTTGTGTTGTATTCAG
ATTCATGTTTGCTTAGAGACCCAATGAGGCAGAACCGCTGGACAGATTTTTCGTGTCTGGATAGCCTGTG
GCTTGTGGTGGGCACCTCCTCAATCTCGTCGATGTCACAGGCATCGGCGGCATCTTGTGAGTAGTTGTGT
TTCATGACCAGGATGTTCCTTCTGTTCACGGGTGGGATGAGGGGCTTGACTGGCTGTGTGGGTATCTCTG
CCAAAATGGAAGCGTCCCTTGTGCTGAGGTTACTGCGACTGCCTTTCGCGCTGGACAGTTGGGATCCACA
GTGATGGTCATGGATGCATTTGGAAGATGATCTCCTCAGTTTATGGTAATTTTCAAAGTCTTCCGCCACG
TCTGCAAAGTCGGCTGTTGCTCCAGTTCCTCTGAGCGTACATAACTCATAGTGGGGAGGCTCAAACACCT
CCTGGAAAACGGTCTGGTCAAAGTCTGACTTCCTTTGGACGTATTTTTTACGAGGCTGTTTGATCTGTAC
AATGACAGAAACGATAATAAGGATGATCACAATGCAGGAAGTCACGCCAATGACCGTCCCACTGGTGTTG
GTCAGCTGATCCAGCAGGCTGGTTTTCCTCTTTTCTTTACAGTGATTTTCATCCCAGGGATATACACAGT
TCTGGAGCCCATTGCAGACTAGCGTGTTGTTAATACACATGTTACTGTGGCAGAAGAATGTGTTGCCTTC
ACAGGGAGGTTCTTGAAAGGATGTGAAGAGCATCTGAAACCTGCTGTTACGGCTACCCTCGTCTGCCCAC
ATGCGGATCACCCCAAGGCCTGTGCGCAGCATGACGTCATTAGCCACTGTGCTGCAGAACTTGGCCTTCA
AATCCTCCACGGAGCTGCTTCCGTCATAGACCGCCACAAAGTTTCTTTTGCACTCATTTGAATTCTGCAT
CTCATAGTCCAAGAAACGTAAGTAAATCTTGGATCGTGGTGGGGCTCGGATGTACCATTTGCAATCCACG
GCTTCACTGGCAGAAGCTTTGCCTTCCTTCAGAATCTGTATGGACTCCACAATTCCTTCCGGGCCGCCCA
TCTCAAACTCACACGCTGGCAATGGTTTCAAAACTCCAAGGTCCTTAAAGTCGGGATCAGGTGTGAAATT
ATATCGAGCTGAAAATCCCATAGACTCCAGCTCGCCATCAGCAAAAAATTTAATCCACAGAAATCTTCCA
CTAGATTTTATTACAGGTGGATTCTGTTGTCCACAGAACCTTCCAATTATTGGAGAAAAGCCAAAGGGTC
CATCTCGAACTTCAATATGATCAAATTTGCACTCCCAAGATGGTTCGATTGAGTATTTTTCATCAAAGTA
AAGTTCAATGCACTGCCTTGGGGCAGCTTCTATGATGTAGACACACTCTCGGTCTGGGGGATATTTGCTG
GGATAATTGGGAGACGTAAAGACACCTCCCTCTGCATGCTTTGTCCACGTTCCACACTGCACTGACTTCT
GTGTTTCTGGGGTGATTTGTTTTTCTGTTCCTTTCTTGGTTGCTCCAGAAGAATGGAGGATGATTAAACT
TGCTATAATGTGAAACAAACTGCGTCCATAGATCATAACCGGTCCAGGCCCGGGGTTTTCTTCAACATCA
CCTGCTTGCTTTAGCAGAGAGAAGTTTGTGGCGCCGGATCCTCTGTACTTGTACAGCTCGTCCATGCCGA
GAGTGATCCCGGCGGCGGTCACGAACTCCAGCAGGACCATGTGATCGCGCTTCTCGTTGGGGTCTTTGCT
CAGGGCGGACTGGTAGCTCAGGTAGTGGTTGTCGGGCAGCAGCACGGGGCCGTCGCCGATGGGGGTGTTC
TGCTGGTAGTGGTCGGCGAGCTGCACGCTGCCGTCCTCGATGTTGTGGCGGATCTTGAAGTTCACCTTGA
TGCCGTTCTTCTGCTTGTCGGCCATGATATAGACGTTGTGGCTGTTGTAGTTGTACTCCAGCTTGTGCCC
CAGGATGTTGCCGTCCTCCTTGAAGTCGATGCCCTTCAGCTCGATGCGGTTCACCAGGGTGTCGCCCTCG
AACTTCACCTCGGCGCGGGTCTTGTAGTTGCCGTCGTCCTTGAAGAAGATGGTGCGCTCCTGGACGTAGC
CTTCGGGCATGGCGGACTTGAAGAAGTCGTGCTGCTTCATGTGGTCGGGGTAGCGGGCGAAGCACTGCAG
GCCGTAGCCGAAGGTGGTCACGAGGGTGGGCCAGGGCACGGGCAGCTTGCCGGTGGTGCAGATGAACTTC
AGGGTCAGCTTGCCGTAGGTGGCATCGCCCTCGCCCTCGCCGGACACGCTGAACTTGTGGCCGTTTACGT
CGCCGTCCAGCTCGACCAGGATGGGCACCACCCCGGTGAACAGCTCCTCGCCCTTGCTCACCATGGTGGC
GGCGCGCCGCGATAACTTCGTATAAAGTATCCTATACGAAGTTATTTGCCTTAACCCAGAAATTATCACT
GTTATTCTTTAGAATGGTGCAAAGAATAACTTCGTATAATGTATGCTATACGAAGTTATGTTTAAACCAA
TCAACCTCTGGATTACAAAATTTGTGAAAGATTGACTGGTATTCTTAACTATGTTGCTCCTTTTACGCTA
TGTGGATACGCTGCTTTAATGCCTTTGTATCATGCTATTGCTTCCCGTATGGCTTTCATTTTCTCCTCCT
TGTATAAATCCTGGTTGCTGTCTCTTTATGAGGAGTTGTGGCCCGTTGTCAGGCAACGTGGCGTGGTGTG
CACTGTGTTTGCTGACGCAACCCCCACTGGTTGGGGCATTGCCACCACCTGTCAGCTCCTTTCCGGGACT
TTCGCTTTCCCCCTCCCTATTGCCACGGCGGAACTCATCGCCGCCTGCCTTGCCCGCTGCTGGACAGGGG
CTCGGCTGTTGGGCACTGACAATTCCGTGGTGTTGTCGGGGAAGCTGACGTCCTTTCCATGGCTGCTCGC
CTGTGTTGCCACCTGGATTCTGCGCGGGACGTCCTTCTGCTACGTCCCTTCGGCCCTCAATCCAGCGGAC
CTTCCTTCCCGCGGCCTGCTGCCGGCTCTGCGGCCTCTTCCGCGTCTTCGCCTTCGCCCTCAGACGAGTC
GGATCTCCCTTTGGGCCGCCTCCCCGCCTGGAATTCGAGCTCGAGCTTGTTAACATCGATAAAATAAAAG
ATTTTATTTAGTCTCCAGAAAAAGGGGGGAATGAAAGACCCCACCTGTAGGTTTGGCAAGCTAGCTTAAG
TAACGCCATTTTGCAAGGCATGGAAAAATACATAACTGAGAATAGAGAAGTTCAGATCAAGGTCAGGAAC
AGATGGAACAGCTGAATATGGGCCAAACAGGATATCTGTGGTAAGCAGTTCCTGCCCCGGCTCAGGGCCA
AGAACAGATGGAACAGCTGAATATGGGCCAAACAGGATATCTGTGGTAAGCAGTTCCTGCCCCGGCTCAG
GGCCAAGAACAGATGGTCCCCAGATGCGGTCCAGCCCTCAGCAGTTTCTAGAGAACCATCAGATGTTTCC
AGGGTGCCCCAAGGACCTGAAATGACCCTGTGCCTTATTTGAACTAACCAATCAGTTCGCTTCTCGCTTC
TGTTCGCGCGCTTCTGCTCCCCGAGCTCAATAAAAGAGCCCACAACCCCTCACTCGGGGCGCCAGTCCTC
CGATTGACTGAGTCGCCCGGGTACCCGTGTATCCAATAAACCCTCTTGCAGTTGCATCCGACTTGTGGTC
TCGCTGTTCCTTGGGAGGGTCTCCTCTGAGTGATTGACTACCCGTCAGCGGGGGTCTTTCACATGCAGCA
TGTATCAAAATTAATTTGGTTTTTTTTCTTAAGTATTTACATTAAATGGCCATAGTTGCATTAATGAATC
GGCCAACGCGCGGGGAGAGGCGGTTTGCGTATTGGGCGCTCTTCCGCTTCCTCGCTCACTGACTCGCTGC
GCTCGGTCGTTCGGCTGCGGCGAGCGGTATCAGCTCACTCAAAGGCGGTAATACGGTTATCCACAGAATC
AGGGGATAACGCAGGAAAGAACATGTGAGCAAAAGGCCAGCAAAAGGCCAGGAACCGTAAAAAGGCCGCG
TTGCTGGCGTTTTTCCATAGGCTCCGCCCCCCTGACGAGCATCACAAAAATCGACGCTCAAGTCAGAGGT
GGCGAAACCCGACAGGACTATAAAGATACCAGGCGTTTCCCCCTGGAAGCTCCCTCGTGCGCTCTCCTGT
TCC
